>Addgene plasmid #202483 | pCOLA-Gent-yibDp-Erv1p | addgene full sequence | sequence record 399078 | Addgene NGS Result
GAAGTGCCAGACGATGGAAGGACGCAATGAAGCTGGAGGATTGGCGTGGGAATCGTGCTTCTGTCTAAGC
AAGAATGCCTAGCGTACAGGGTGCACTTTGTAACGATTTGGGAGTCCAGAGACTCGCTGTTTTCGAAATT
CTCGGTCGCTACGCTCCGGGCGTGAGACTATGCAGCGCAGAAACGTCCTAGAAGATGCCAGGAGGATACT
TAGCAGAGAGACAATAAGGCCGGAGCGAAGCCGTTTTTCCATAGGCTCCGCCCCCCTGACGAACATCACG
AAATCTGACGCTCAAATCAGTGGTGGCGAAACCCGACAGGACTATAAAGATACCAGGCGTTTCCCCCTGA
TGGCTCCCTCTTGCGCTCTCCTGTTCCCGTCCTGCGGCGTCCGTGTTGTGGTGGAGGCTTTACCCAAATC
ACCACGTCCCGTTCCGTGTAGACAGTTCGCTCCAAGCTGGGCTGTGTGCAAGAACCCCCCGTTCAGCCCG
ACTGCTGCGCCTTATCCGGTAACTATCATCTTGAGTCCAACCCGGAAAGACACGACAAAACGCCACTGGC
AGCAGCCATTGGTAACTGAGAATTAGTGGATTTAGATATCGAGAGTCTTGAAGTGGTGGCCTAACAGAGG
CTACACTGAAAGGACAGTATTTGATATCTGCGCTCCACTAAAGCCAGTTACCAGGTTAAGCAGTTCCCCA
ACTGACTTAACCTTCGATCAAACCGCCTCCCCAGGCGGTTTTTTCGTTTACAGAGCAGGAGATTACGACG
ATCGTAAAAGGATCTCAAGAAGATCCTTTACGGATTCCCGACACCATCACTCTAGATTTCAGTGCAATTT
ATCTCTTCAAATGTAGCACCTGAAGTCAGCCCCATACGATATAAGTTGTAATTCTCATGTTAGTCATGCC
CCGCGCCCACCGGAAGGAGCTGACTGGGTTGAAGGCTCTCAAGGGCATCGGTCGAGATCCCGGTGCCTAA
TGAGTGAGCTAACTTACATTAATTGCGTGTGCGTAATTGTGCTGATCTCTTATATAGCTGCTCTCATTAT
CTCTCTACCCTGAAGTGACTCTCTCACCTGTAAAAATAATATCTCACAGGCTTAATAGTTTCTTAATACA
AAGCCTGTAAAACGTCAGGATAACTTCTGTGTAGGAGGATAATCTATGAAGGCAATTGATAAGATGACCG
ACAATCCTCCTCAGGAAGGCTTGTCCGGGCGCAAAATCATCTATGATGAGGACGGGAAGCCGTGCCGTTC
CTGCAATACTTTGCTGGACTTCCAATACGTCACGGGTAAAATCTCGAATGGATTGAAGAATTTGTCTTCA
AATGGAAAACTGGCAGGGACTGGGGCTCTTACGGGGGAGGCATCGGAACTTATGCCTGGTTCCCGCACTT
ATCGCAAAGTAGATCCACCTGATGTTGAGCAGCTTGGCCGTTCTTCGTGGACCTTGTTGCACTCTGTCGC
CGCGTCGTATCCAGCTCAGCCTACGGACCAACAGAAGGGCGAGATGAAACAGTTCCTGAACATCTTCTCG
CACATTTACCCTTGCAACTGGTGCGCCAAGGACTTCGAGAAGTACATTCGCGAGAATGCGCCGCAAGTAG
AATCCCGCGAAGAATTGGGACGTTGGATGTGTGAAGCACATAATAAGGTGAATAAGAAGTTACGCAAACC
AAAGTTCGACTGTAATTTCTGGGAAAAACGCTGGAAAGACGGGTGGGACGAGTAATGAGGATCCGAGTCA
CACTGGCTCACCTTCGGGTGGGCCTTTCTGCGTTTATTGATCGGCACGTAAGAGGTTCCAACTTTCACCA
TAATGAAATAAGATCACTACCGGGCGTATTTTTTGAGTTATCGAGATTTTCAGGAGCTGGAAGGAAGTAA
AAATGTTGCGTAGCTCTAACGATGTGACGCAACAAGGTTCGCGTCCAAAGACAAAATTGGGAGGCAGTAG
CATGGGGATCATTCGCACTTGTCGCCTGGGGCCAGACCAGGTGAAGTCAATGCGTGCGGCTCTGGACTTA
TTCGGGCGCGAATTTGGAGATGTAGCCACTTACTCACAGCACCAACCGGACAGTGATTACTTGGGGAATT
TACTTCGCAGTAAAACTTTTATCGCTTTGGCCGCTTTCGACCAGGAGGCTGTAGTAGGTGCGTTGGCAGC
CTATGTTCTTCCTAAATTCGAGCAACCGCGTAGCGAAATTTACATCTATGATCTTGCAGTCTCCGGCGAA
CATCGCCGTCAGGGGATCGCCACAGCTTTAATCAACCTTTTGAAGCATGAGGCTAATGCACTTGGAGCGT
ACGTGATTTATGTGCAGGCTGACTACGGTGATGATCCTGCAGTCGCTCTGTACACCAAACTGGGTATCCG
CGAGGAGGTCATGCACTTTGATATTGACCCGTCTACGGCTACCTAATAGAAGCTT
Features (pLannotate 1.2.2; 7 found; start..end, strand, type, name):
    181..816     -  rep_origin     ColA ori: Plasmids containing the ColA origin of replication can be propagated in E. coli cells that contain additional plasmids with compatible origins.
    901..965     -  CDS            TcR (fragment): tetracycline efflux protein; tet; confers resistance to tetracycline
    980..1001    -  protein_bind   CAP binding site: CAP binding activates transcription in the presence of cAMP. E. coli catabolite activator protein
   1166..1732    +  CDS            ERV1: ERV1_YEAST - Experimental evidence at protein level: Swiss-Prot protein existence level 1. FAD-dependent sulfhydryl oxidase that catalyzes disulfide bond formation. Required for the import and folding of small cysteine- containing proteins in the mitochondrial intermembrane space (IMS). Forms a redox cycle with MIA40 that involves a disulfide relay system. Important for maintaining the cysteine residues in MIA40 in an oxidized state. Reduced ERV1 is reoxidized by cytochrome c. Required for the maturation of cytoplasmic, but not of mitochondrial Fe/S proteins. From Saccharomyces cerevisiae (str
   1755..1782    +  terminator     T7Te terminator: phage T7 early transcription terminator
   1788..1878    +  promoter       cat promoter: promoter of the E. coli cat gene encoding chloramphenicol acetyltransferase
   1893..2423    +  CDS            aacC1: AACC1_PSEAI - Experimental evidence at protein level: Swiss-Prot protein existence level 1. Responsible for gentamicin resistance and has a limited substrate range. From Pseudomonas aeruginosa.
