[The description below was written by a language model from this plasmid's Addgene catalogue record and pLannotate feature annotations shown in this document.]
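Description:
pCOLA-Gent-yibDp-Erv1p is a small (about 2.4 kb) low-copy bacterial expression plasmid built on the pCOLA backbone. It replicates from the ColA origin, which is compatible with other common origins and so allows the plasmid to be maintained in E. coli alongside additional plasmids. Selection is by gentamicin: the aacC1 aminoglycoside acetyltransferase gene is annotated immediately downstream of a cat promoter, which presumably drives its expression. The automated annotation also picks up a short tetracycline-resistance fragment and a CAP binding site upstream of the insert. These appear to be non-functional remnants or sequence matches rather than working parts, and tetracycline is not a listed selection.

The payload is the Saccharomyces cerevisiae ERV1 coding sequence, which encodes Erv1p, an FAD-dependent sulfhydryl oxidase that catalyses disulfide bond formation. In yeast it operates in the mitochondrial intermembrane space as part of a disulfide relay. According to the catalogue entry the gene is placed under the yibD promoter (yibDp), which switches on expression once phosphate is depleted. This promoter is not annotated in the feature table, but the unannotated stretch just upstream of the ERV1 open reading frame is where it would be expected to lie. A phage T7 early (T7Te) terminator follows the coding sequence. No epitope or purification tags are recorded.

The construct therefore supplies an oxidase only after cells have exhausted phosphate and entered a production phase, without an added chemical inducer. The associated work concerns two-stage dynamic control for scalable nanobody expression and purification, suggesting use as a helper plasmid supporting disulfide bond formation in co-expressed proteins.
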