Addgene plasmid #202483: pCOLA-Gent-yibDp-Erv1p
Purpose: Expresses sulfydryl oxidase (Erv1p) after phosphate depletion
Depositing lab: Michael Lynch. Depositing organization: Duke University. Publication: Scalable, robust, high-throughput expression & purification of nanobodies enabled by 2-stage dynamic control. Hennigan JN, Menacho-Melgar R, Sarkar P, Golovsky M, Lynch MD. Metab Eng. 2024 Sep;85:116-130. doi: 10.1016/j.ymben.2024.07.012. Epub 2024 Jul 24. PubMed 39059674.
Backbone
  Vector backbone: pCOLA
  Vector type: Bacterial Expression
Growth in bacteria
  Bacterial resistance: Gentamicin, 10 μg/mL
  Growth temperature: 37°C
  Growth strain: DH5alpha
  Copy number: Low Copy
Gene/Insert
  Gene/Insert name: sulfydryl oxidase (Erv1p) (alt name: Erv1p)
  Species: S. cerevisiae (budding yeast)
  Entrez Gene: ERV1 (a.k.a. YGR029W)
  Promoter: yibDp
  Cloning method: Gibson Cloning
  Sequencing primers: 5′ GTGCGTAATTGTGCTGATCTCTT; 3′ AAGTTGGAACCTCTTACGTGC
Terms and licenses: Academic/Nonprofit Terms; Industry Terms: Not Available to Industry
How to cite: pCOLA-Gent-yibDp-Erv1p was a gift from Michael Lynch (Addgene plasmid # 202483 ; http://n2t.net/addgene:202483 ; RRID:Addgene_202483)
