>Addgene plasmid #202483 | pCOLA-Gent-yibDp-Erv1p | depositor partial sequence | sequence record 392866 | Erv1p gene
ATGAAGGCAATTGATAAGATGACCGACAATCCTCCTCAGGAAGGCTTGTCCGGGCGCAAAATCATCTATG
ATGAGGACGGGAAGCCGTGCCGTTCCTGCAATACTTTGCTGGACTTCCAATACGTCACGGGTAAAATCTC
GAATGGATTGAAGAATTTGTCTTCAAATGGAAAACTGGCAGGGACTGGGGCTCTTACGGGGGAGGCATCG
GAACTTATGCCTGGTTCCCGCACTTATCGCAAAGTAGATCCACCTGATGTTGAGCAGCTTGGCCGTTCTT
CGTGGACCTTGTTGCACTCTGTCGCCGCGTCGTATCCAGCTCAGCCTACGGACCAACAGAAGGGCGAGAT
GAAACAGTTCCTGAACATCTTCTCGCACATTTACCCTTGCAACTGGTGCGCCAAGGACTTCGAGAAGTAC
ATTCGCGAGAATGCGCCGCAAGTAGAATCCCGCGAAGAATTGGGACGTTGGATGTGTGAAGCACATAATA
AGGTGAATAAGAAGTTACGCAAACCAAAGTTCGACTGTAATTTCTGGGAAAAACGCTGGAAAGACGGGTG
GGACGAGTAA
